Addgene plasmid #141128: C164
Purpose: Expresses sfYFP under lac promoter
Depositing lab: Matthew Bennett. Depositing organization: Rice University. Publication: Majority sensing in synthetic microbial consortia. Alnahhas RN, Sadeghpour M, Chen Y, Frey AA, Ott W, Josic K, Bennett MR. Nat Commun. 2020 Jul 21;11(1):3659. doi: 10.1038/s41467-020-17475-z. PubMed 32694598.
Backbone
  Vector backbone: pMB1
  Backbone size w/o insert (bp): 4566
  Total vector size (bp): 5280
  Modifications to backbone: ROP element reducing copy number and spacer sequence
  Vector type: Bacterial Expression
Growth in bacteria
  Bacterial resistance: Kanamycin, 50 μg/mL
  Growth temperature: 37°C
  Growth strain: DH5alpha
  Copy number: Low Copy
Gene/Insert
  Gene/Insert name: sfYFP
  Species: Synthetic
  Insert size (bp): 714
  Promoter: engineered lac promoter
  Tag / fusion protein: ssrA degradation tag (C terminal on backbone)
  Cloning method: Gibson Cloning
  Sequencing primers: 5′ gaacggtttcactaggaagcaag; 3′ tatggatgcggcgggac
Terms and licenses: Academic/Nonprofit Terms; Industry Terms: Not Available to Industry
How to cite: C164 was a gift from Matthew Bennett (Addgene plasmid # 141128 ; http://n2t.net/addgene:141128 ; RRID:Addgene_141128)
