[The description below was written by a language model from this plasmid's Addgene catalogue record and pLannotate feature annotations shown in this document.]
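Description:
C164 is a low-copy bacterial expression plasmid of about 5.3 kb, built on a pMB1-type backbone for use in E. coli. It replicates from a ColE1/pMB1-family origin, and the backbone carries the rop gene, which the record notes was included, together with a spacer sequence, to reduce copy number. A pBR322-style bom (basis of mobility) region lies nearby. Selection is by kanamycin through an aph(3')-Ia aminoglycoside phosphotransferase gene.

The payload is a 714 bp synthetic gene for superfolder YFP. The automated feature table labels it superfolder GFP because the two variants are so similar. It is driven by an engineered lac promoter, and two lac operator sites sit just upstream of the coding sequence, with a third further upstream, so LacI should repress transcription and IPTG or lactose should relieve it. No lacI gene is annotated on the plasmid, so the repressor would have to come from the host or another construct. The reporter carries a C-terminal ssrA degradation tag, which targets the protein to cellular proteases. This shortens its lifetime, so fluorescence follows current promoter activity rather than accumulating. An rrnB T1 terminator follows the gene.

The annotation also reports short fragments matching Myc, T7 RNA polymerase, tetracycline resistance and mbeC, along with a T7Te terminator. Apart from the terminator, these are partial hits with no purpose stated in the record and probably reflect spacer or leftover backbone sequence rather than functional parts. The plasmid comes from work on majority sensing in synthetic microbial consortia, where its stated purpose is to express sfYFP from the lac promoter, consistent with a fluorescent readout of LacI-regulated output.
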