Features (pLannotate 1.2.2; 19 found; start..end, strand, type, name):
    161..177     +  protein_bind   lac operator: The lac repressor binds to the lac operator to inhibit transcription in E. coli. This inhibition can be relieved by adding lactose or isopropyl-β-D-thiogalactopyranoside (IPTG). lac repressor encoded by lacI
    193..411     +  CDS            N-MYC2 (fragment): MYC2_MARMO - Protein inferred from homology: Swiss-Prot protein existence level 3. From Marmota monax (Woodchuck).
    379..408     +  CDS            Myc: Myc (human c-Myc proto-oncogene) epitope tag
    543..559     +  protein_bind   lac operator: The lac repressor binds to the lac operator to inhibit transcription in E. coli. This inhibition can be relieved by adding lactose or isopropyl-β-D-thiogalactopyranoside (IPTG). lac repressor encoded by lacI
    574..590     +  protein_bind   lac operator: The lac repressor binds to the lac operator to inhibit transcription in E. coli. This inhibition can be relieved by adding lactose or isopropyl-β-D-thiogalactopyranoside (IPTG). lac repressor encoded by lacI
    675..1388    +  CDS            superfolder GFP: GFP variant that folds robustly even when fused to poorly folded proteins (Pédelacq et al., 2006)
   1466..1581    +  ncRNA          5S rRNA: Accession: RF00001 - 5S ribosomal RNA
   1585..1656    +  terminator     rrnB T1 terminator: transcription terminator T1 from the E. coli rrnB gene
   1715..1825    -  CDS            mbeC (fragment): MBEC_ECOLX - Experimental evidence at protein level: Swiss-Prot protein existence level 1. Required for efficient mobilization of ColE1 plasmid and is thus essential to promote the specific transfer of the plasmid during conjugation. Probably functions by inducing DNA bending, helping the MbeA relaxase to melt the DNA around the nic site and cleave the phosphodiester bond. Binds specifically double-stranded DNA (dsDNA) containing the ColE1 oriT but does not recognize the inverted repeat (IR). From Escherichia coli.
   1866..2057    +  CDS            rop: Rop protein, which maintains plasmids at low copy number; rop
   2159..2298    +  misc_feature   bom: basis of mobility region from pBR322
   2484..3072    -  rep_origin     ori: high-copy-number ColE1/pMB1/pBR322/pUC origin of replication
   3194..4009    +  CDS            KanR: aminoglycoside phosphotransferase; aph(3')-Ia; confers resistance to kanamycin in bacteria or G418 (Geneticin®) in eukaryotes
   4018..4075    -  promoter       AmpR promoter (fragment): bla
   4360..4458    -  CDS            YPB2_ECOLX (fragment): Protein predicted: Swiss-Prot protein existence level 4. From Escherichia coli.
   4445..4502    +  CDS            TcR (fragment): tetracycline efflux protein; tet; confers resistance to tetracycline
   4499..4592    -  CDS            TcR (fragment): tetracycline efflux protein; tet; confers resistance to tetracycline
   4672..4699    -  terminator     T7Te terminator: phage T7 early transcription terminator
   4860..152     -  CDS            RPOL_BPT7 (fragment) (across the origin): Experimental evidence at protein level: Swiss-Prot protein existence level 1. Highly processive DNA-dependent RNA polymerase that catalyzes the transcription of class II and class III viral genes. Recognizes a specific promoter sequence and enters first into an 'abortive phase' where very short transcripts are synthesized and released before proceeding to the processive transcription of long RNA chains. Unwinds the double-stranded DNA to expose the coding strand for templating. Participates in the initiation of viral DNA replication presumably by making primers accessible to the DNA polymerase
>Addgene plasmid #141128 | C164 | addgene full sequence | sequence record 292692 | Addgene NGS Result
TCAGAGATTTCACCAGTGTTCTCATCGGTCACGGTAACTACTTCGTTATCGGTCCCATTGATTGCGTCTG
CTTGTAGAATCTCGTTGACTTTCTTAGCAACAATCCCGTAGATGTCCTGAACGGTTTCACTAGGAAGCAA
GTTAAGACGTCTGTGTGGAATTGTGAGCGGATAACAATTTCACACAGGGCCCTCGGACACCGAGGAGAAT
GTCAAGAGGCGAACACACAACGTCTTGGAGCGCCAGAGGAGGAACGAGCTAAAACGGAGCTTTTTTGCCC
TGCGTGACCAGATCCCGGAGTTGGAAAACAATGAAAAGGCCCCCAAGGTAGTTATCCTTAAAAAAGCCAC
AGCATACATCCTGTCCGTCCAAGCAGAGGAGCAAAAGCTCATTTCTGAAGAGGACTTGTTGCGGAAACGA
CGAGAACAGTTGAAACACAAACTTGAACAGCTACGGAACTCTTGTGCGTAAGGAAAAGTAAGGAAAACGA
TTCCTTCTAACAGAAATGTCCTGAGCAATCACCTATGAACTGTCGATTGACATTGTGAGCGGATAACAAG
ATACTGAGCACAATTGTGAGCGGATAACAATTGCATGCCACTTAAAAAGGAGATCAACAATGAAAGCAAT
TTTCGTACTGAAACATCTTAATCATGCTAAGGAGAAATACTAGTATGCGTAAAGGCGAAGAGCTGTTCAC
TGGTGTCGTCCCTATTCTGGTGGAACTGGATGGTGATGTCAACGGTCATAAGTTTTCCGTGCGTGGCGAG
GGTGAAGGTGACGCAACTAATGGTAAACTGACGCTGAAGTTCATCTGTACTACTGGTAAACTGCCGGTAC
CTTGGCCGACTCTGGTAACGACGCTGACTTATGGTGTTCAGTGCTTTGCTCGTTATCCGGACCATATGAA
GCAGCATGACTTCTTCAAGTCCGCCATGCCGGAAGGCTATGTGCAGGAACGCACGATTTCCTTTAAGGAT
GACGGCACGTACAAAACGCGTGCGGAAGTGAAATTTGAAGGCGATACCCTGGTAAACCGCATTGAGCTGA
AAGGCATTGACTTTAAAGAAGACGGCAATATCCTGGGCCATAAGCTGGAATACAATTTTAACAGCCACAA
TGTTTACATCACCGCCGATAAACAAAAAAATGGCATTAAAGCGAATTTTAAAATTCGCCACAACGTGGAG
GATGGCAGCGTGCAGCTGGCTGATCACTACCAGCAAAACACTCCAATCGGTGATGGTCCTGTTCTGCTGC
CAGACAATCACTATCTGAGCTACCAAAGCGTTCTGTCTAAAGATCCGAACGAGAAACGCGATCATATGGT
TCTGCTGGAGTTCGTAACCGCAGCGGGCATCACGCATGGTATGGATGAACTGTACAAAGCAGCGAACGAC
GAAAATTACGCCCTTGCAGCGTAATAAGAGCTCGAACGCAGAAGCGGTCTGATAAAACAGAATTTGCCTG
GCGGCAGTAGCGCGGTGGTCCCACCTGACCCCATGCCGAACTCAGAAGTGAAACGCCGTAGCGCCGATGG
TAGTGTGGGGTCTCCCCATGCGAGAGTAGGGAACTGCCAGGCATCAAATAAAACGAAAGGCTCAGTCGAA
AGACTGGGCCTTTCGTTTTATCTGTTGTTTGTCGGTGAACGCTCTCTACTAGAGTCATAAGTGCGGAAGC
GCTGGCATTGACCCTGAGTGATTTTTCTCTGGTCCCGCCGCATCCATACCGCCAGTTGTTTACCCTCACA
ACGTTCCAGTAACCGGGCATGTTCATCATCAGTAACCCGTATCGTGAGCATCCTCTCTCGTTTCATCGGT
ATCATTACCCCCATGAACAGAAATCCCCCTTACACGGAGGCATCAGTGACCAAACAGGAAAAAACCGCCC
TTAACATGGCCCGCTTTATCAGAAGCCAGACATTAACGCTTCTGGAGAAACTCAACGAGCTGGACGCGGA
TGAACAGGCAGACATCTGTGAATCGCTTCACGACCACGCTGATGAGCTTTACCGCAGCTGCCTCGCGCGT
TTCGGTGATGACGGTGAAAACCTCTGACACATGCAGCTCCCGGAGACGGTCACAGCTTGTCTGTAAGCGG
ATGCCGGGAGCAGACAAGCCCGTCAGGGCGCGTCAGCGGGTGTTGGCGGGTGTCGGGGCGCAGCCATGAC
CCAGTCACGTAGCGATAGCGGAGTGTATACTGGCTTAACTATGCGGCATCAGAGCAGATTGTACTGAGAG
TGCACCATTGCGGTGTGAAATACCGCACAGATGCGTAAGGAGAAAATACCGCATCAGGCGCTCTTCCGCT
TCCTCGCTCACTGACTCGCTGCGCTCGGTCGTTCGGCTGCGGCGAGCGGTATCAGCTCACTCAAAGGCGG
TAATACGGTTATCCACAGAATCAGGGGATAACGCAGGAAAGAACATGTGAGCAAAAGGCCAGCAAAAGGC
CAGGAACCGTAAAAAGGCCGCGTTGCTGGCGTTTTTCCATAGGCTCCGCCCCCCTGACGAGCATCACAAA
AATCGACGCTCAAGTCAGAGGTGGCGAAACCCGACAGGACTATAAAGATACCAGGCGTTTCCCCCTGGAA
GCTCCCTCGTGCGCTCTCCTGTTCCGACCCTGCCGCTTACCGGATACCTGTCCGCCTTTCTCCCTTCGGG
AAGCGTGGCGCTTTCTCATAGCTCACGCTGTAGGTATCTCAGTTCGGTGTAGGTCGTTCGCTCCAAGCTG
GGCTGTGTGCACGAACCCCCCGTTCAGCCCGACCGCTGCGCCTTATCCGGTAACTATCGTCTTGAGTCCA
ACCCGGTAAGACACGACTTATCGCCACTGGCAGCAGCCACTGGTAACAGGATTAGCAGAGCGAGGTATGT
AGGCGGTGCTACAGAGTTCTTGAAGTGGTGGCCTAACTACGGCTACACTAGAAGGACAGTATTTGGTATC
TGCGCTCTGCTGAAGCCAGTTACCTTCGGAAAAAGAGTTGGTAGCTCTTGATCCGGCAAACAAACCACCG
CTGGTAGCGGTGGTTTTTTTGTTTGCAAGCAGCAGATTACGCGCAGAAAAAAAGGATCTCAAGAAGATCC
TTTGATCTTTTCTACGGGGTCTGACGCTCAGTGGAACGAAAACTCACGTTAAGGGATTTTGGTCATGAAC
AATAAAACTGTCTGCTTACATAAACAGTAATACAAGGGGTGTTATGAGCCATATTCAACGGGAAACGTCT
TGCTCTAGGCCGCGATTAAATTCCAGCATGGATGCTGATTTATATGGGTATAAATGGGCTCGCGATAATG
TCGGGCAATCAGGTGCGACAATCTATCGATTGTATGGGAAGCCCGATGCGCCAGAGTTGTTTCTGAAACA
TGGCAAAGGTAGCGTTGCCAATGATGTTACAGATGAGATGGTCAGACTAAACTGGCTGACGGAATTTATG
CCTCTTCCGACCATCAAGCATTTTATCCGTACTCCTGATGATGCATGGTTACTCACCACTGCGATCCCCG
GGAAAACAGCATTCCAGGTATTAGAAGAATATCCTGATTCAGGTGAAAATATTGTTGATGCGCTGGCAGT
GTTCCTGCGCCGGTTGCATTCGATTCCTGTTTGTAATTGTCCTTTTAACAGCGATCGCGTATTTCGTCTC
GCTCAGGCGCAATCACGAATGAATAACGGTTTGGTTGATGCGAGTGATTTTGATGACGAGCGTAATGGCT
GGCCTGTTGAACAAGTCTGGAAAGAAATGCATAAACTTTTGCCATTCTCACCGGATTCAGTCGTCACTCA
TGGTGATTTCTCACTTGATAACCTTATTTTTGACGAGGGGAAATTAATAGGTTGTATTGATGTTGGACGA
GTCGGAATCGCAGACCGATACCAGGATCTTGCCATCCTATGGAACTGCCTCGGTGAGTTTTCTCCTTCAT
TACAGAAACGGCTTTTTCAAAAATATGGTATTGATAATCCTGATATGAATAAATTGCAGTTTCATTTGAT
GCTCGATGAGTTTTTCTAAGAATTAATTCATGAGCGGATACATATTTGAATGTATTTAGAAAAATAAACA
AATAGGGGTTCCGCGCACATTTCCCCGGCTAGCCGCCTGGTGCTACGCCTGAATAAGTGATAATAAGCGG
ATGAATGGCAGAAATTCGAAAGCAAATTCGACCCGGTCGTCGGTTCAGGGCAGGGTCGTTAAATAGCCGC
TTATGTCTATTGCTGGTTTACCGGTTTATTGACTACCGGAAGCAGTGTGACCGTGTGCTTCTCAAATGCC
TGAGGCCAGTTTGCTCAGGCTCTCCCCGTGGAGGTAATAATTGACGATATGATCATTTATTCTGCCTCCC
AGAGCCTGATAAAAACGGTTAGCGCTTCGTTAATACAGATGTAGGTGTTCCACAGGGTAGCCAGCAGCAT
CCTGCGATGCAGATCCGGAACATAATGGTGCAGGGCGCTTGTTTCGGCGTGGGTATGGTGGCAGGCCCCG
TGGCCGGGGGACTGTTGGGCGCTGCCGGCACCTGTCCTACGAGTTGCATGATAAAGAAGACAGTCATAAG
TGCGGCGACGATAGTCATGCCCCGCGCCCACCGGAAGGAGCTACCGCCTGCGGCCGCTAGGAAATAATAA
AAAAGCCGGATTAATAATCTGGCTTTTTATATTCTCTCTCTAGTATATAAACGCAGAAAGGCCCACCCGA
AGGTGAGCCAGTGTGAGACAGCGGTGCGGACTGTTGTAACTCAGAATAAGAAATGAGGCCGCTCATGGCG
TTGACTCTCAGTCATAGTATCGTGGTATCACCGGTTGGTTCCACTCTCTGTTGCGGGCAACTTCAGCAGC
ACGTAGGGGAAGCTTTTATTACTCGAGAAGCGCGTCTGAATAGGCTTCTTGTATTCCTGCCACACAGGGA
AACCATCAGGAGTTACCCAATGCACAGCGCAACGCTTGCGAAGAATCTCTCCAGTCTTCTTATCTTTGAC
CTCAGCAGCCAGCAGCTTAGCAGCAGACTTAAGCCAGTTCATTGCTTCAACCGCAGCTACCACCGTCACG
CTCACAGATTCCCAAATCAGCTTAGCCATGTATCCAGCAGCCTGATTCGGCTGAGTGAACATCAGACCCT
TGCCGGAATCAATAGCTGGCTGAATGGTATCTTCCAGCACTTGTTGACGGAAGCCGAACTCTTTGGACCC
GTAAGCCAGCGTCATGACTGAACGCTTAGTCACACTGCGAGTAACACCGTAAGCCAGCCATTGACCAGCC
AGTGCCTTAGTGCCCAGCTTGACTTTC
